>Addgene plasmid #228172 | SP_E4 | addgene full sequence | sequence record 451786 | Addgene NGS Result
TCGGTCTCATATGAGGGCTCTTCTTCTTTTGGGCTTCTTGTTGGTTTCCCTTGAATCAACGCTATCCGCC
CCTTGAGACCAGACCAATAAAAAACGCCCGGCGGCAACCGAGCGTTCTGAACAAATCCAGATGGAGTTCT
GAGGTCATTACTGGATCTATCAACAGGAGTCCAAGCGAGCTCGATATCAAATTACGCCCCGCCCTGCCAC
TCATCGCAGTACTGTTGTAATTCATTAAGCATTCTGCCGACATGGAAGCCATCACAAACGGCATGATGAA
CCTGAATCGCCAGCGGCATCAGCACCTTGTCGCCTTGCGTATAATATTTGCCCATGGTGAAAACGGGGGC
GAAGAAGTTGTCCATATTGGCCACGTTTAAATCAAAACTGGTGAAACTCACCCAGGGATTGGCTGAAACG
AAAAACATATTCTCAATAAACCCTTTAGGGAAATAGGCCAGGTTTTCACCGTAACACGCCACATCTTGCG
AATATATGTGTAGAAACTGCCGGAAATCGTCGTGGTATTCACTCCAGAGCGATGAAAACGTTTCAGTTTG
CTCATGGAAAACGGTGTAACAAGGGTGAACACTATCCCATATCACCAGCTCACCGTCTTTCATTGCCATA
CGAAATTCCGGATGAGCATTCATCAGGCGGGCAAGAATGTGAATAAAGGCCGGATAAAACTTGTGCTTAT
TTTTCTTTACGGTCTTTAAAAAGGCCGTAATATCCAGCTGAACGGTCTGGTTATAGGTACATTGAGCAAC
TGACTGAAATGCCTCAAAATGTTCTTTACGATGCCATTGGGATATATCAACGGTGGTATATCCAGTGATT
TTTTTCTCCATTTTAGCTTCCTTAGCTCCTGAAAATCTCGATAACTCAAAAAATACGCCCGGTAGTGATC
TTATTTCATTATGGTGAAAGTTGGAACCTCTTACGTGCCCGATCAATCATGACCAAAATCCCTTAACGTG
AGTTTTCGTTCCACTGAGCGTCAGACCCCGTAGAAAAGATCAAAGGATCTTCTTGAGATCCTTTTTTTCT
GCGCGTAATCTGCTGCTTGCAAACAAAAAAACCACCGCTACCAGCGGTGGTTTGTTTGCCGGATCAAGAG
CTACCAACTCTTTTTCCGAAGGTAACTGGCTTCAGCAGAGCGCAGATACCAAATACTGTTCTTCTAGTGT
AGCCGTAGTTAGGCCACCACTTCAAGAACTCTGTAGCACCGCCTACATACCTCGCTCTGCTAATCCTGTT
ACCAGTGGCTGCTGCCAGTGGCGATAAGTCGTGTCTTACCGGGTTGGACTCAAGACGATAGTTACCGGAT
AAGGCGCAGCGGTCGGGCTGAACGGGGGGTTCGTGCACACAGCCCAGCTTGGAGCGAACGACCTACACCG
AACTGAGATACCTACAGCGTGAGCTATGAGAAAGCGCCACGCTTCCCGAAGGGAGAAAGGCGGACAGGTA
TCCGGTAAGCGGCAGGGTCGGAACAGGAGAGCGCACGAGGGAGCTTCCAGGGGGAAACGCCTGGTATCTT
TATAGTCCTGTCGGGTTTCGCCACCTCTGACTTGAGCGTCGATTTTTGTGATGCTCGTCAGGGGGGCGGA
GCCTATGGAAAAACGCCAGCAACGCGGCCTTTTTACGGTTCCTGGCCTTTTGCTGGCCTTTTGCTCACAT
GTTCTTTCCTGCGTTATCCCCTGATTCTGTGGATAACCGTAG
Features (pLannotate 1.2.2; 5 found; start..end, strand, type, name):
     11..73      +  CDS            F12 (fragment): FA12_HUMAN - Experimental evidence at protein level: Swiss-Prot protein existence level 1. Factor XII is a serum glycoprotein that participates in the initiation of blood coagulation, fibrinolysis, and the generation of bradykinin and angiotensin. Prekallikrein is cleaved by factor XII to form kallikrein, which then cleaves factor XII first to alpha-factor XIIa and then trypsin cleaves it to beta-factor XIIa. Alpha-factor XIIa activates factor XI to factor XIa. From Homo sapiens (Human).
     87..121     -  terminator     lambda t0 terminator: minimal transcription terminator from phage lambda (Scholtissek and Grosse, 1987)
    195..851     -  CDS            cat: CAT_ECOLX - Experimental evidence at protein level: Swiss-Prot protein existence level 1. This enzyme is an effector of chloramphenicol resistance in bacteria. From Escherichia coli. This protein is used as a marker in many commonly used cloning vectors, such as pACYC184.
    852..949     -  promoter       cat promoter: promoter of the E. coli cat gene encoding chloramphenicol acetyltransferase
   1033..1621    +  rep_origin     ori: high-copy-number ColE1/pMB1/pBR322/pUC origin of replication
