[The description below was written by a language model from this plasmid's Addgene catalogue record and pLannotate feature annotations shown in this document.]
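Description:
SP_E4 is a small (about 1.7 kb) synthetic-biology part plasmid built on pYTK001, the entry vector of the MoClo Yeast Toolkit. It is not an expression construct. It stores a single standardised DNA part in E. coli until that part is released for assembly. Propagation relies on a high-copy ColE1/pUC-type origin, and selection on chloramphenicol resistance from the cat gene, which is driven by its native promoter and followed by a lambda t0 terminator. Apart from the insert, these are the only features annotated on the sequenced plasmid. No yeast origin, yeast marker, promoter or terminator for the insert is present.

The insert is a short coding fragment of roughly 60 bp corresponding to the N-terminal secretion signal peptide (residues 0–19) of human coagulation factor XII (FA12/F12), codon-optimised for Saccharomyces cerevisiae. According to the record it is flanked by BsaI sites, so Golden Gate digestion releases it with defined overhangs. The depositor classes it as a type 3a* part, a variant of the toolkit position at the N-terminal end of a coding sequence. There it can be fused in frame upstream of a protein of interest and combined with toolkit promoters, terminators and yeast vector components.

The plasmid is intended for combinatorial Golden Gate assembly. Different signal peptides are combined with recombinant protein cargoes to find pairings that direct efficient secretion in yeast. The associated work describes high-throughput optimisation of secretion using an engineered biosensor.
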