Addgene plasmid #228172: SP_E4
Purpose: Plasmid contains the secretion signal peptide sequence of the human FA12 gene for use in Combinatorial Golden Gate Assembly (BsaI restriction sites).
Depositing lab: Joseph Brock. Depositing organization: Australian National University. Publication: High-throughput optimisation of protein secretion in yeast via an engineered biosensor. Cleaver A, Luo R, Smith OB, Murphy L, Schwessinger B, Brock J. Trends Biotechnol. 2025 Apr;43(4):838-867. doi: 10.1016/j.tibtech.2024.11.010. Epub 2024 Dec 13. PubMed 39674781.
Backbone
  Vector backbone: pYTK001
  Backbone manufacturer: John Dueber, Addgene plasmid #65108
  Vector type: Synthetic Biology
Growth in bacteria
  Bacterial resistance: Chloramphenicol, 25 μg/mL
  Growth temperature: 37°C
  Growth strain: DH5alpha
  Copy number: High Copy
Gene/Insert
  Gene/Insert name: sp_P00748_FA12_HUMAN:0-19 (alt name: Uniprot: P00748)
  Species: H. sapiens (human)
  Cloning method: Golden Gate
Terms and licenses: Academic/Nonprofit Terms; Industry Terms: Not Available to Industry
Depositor comments: Signal peptides direct recombinant protein secretion in yeast. Codon optimised for expression in S. cerevisiae. This part is designed for use with components from the MoClo Yeast Toolkit (Lee et al. 2015). This insert is a 3a* component, see Williams et al. 2024 for more detail.
How to cite: SP_E4 was a gift from Joseph Brock (Addgene plasmid # 228172 ; http://n2t.net/addgene:228172 ; RRID:Addgene_228172)
